Addgene plasmid #138037: MYMH 45
Purpose: Encodes Ribosome Binding Site (RBS) variant using GFP as a reporter gene
Depositing lab: Meng How Tan. Depositing organization: Nanyang Technological University (NTU). Publication: An Expanded Synthetic Biology Toolkit for Gene Expression Control in Acetobacteraceae. Teh MY, Ooi KH, Danny Teo SX, Bin Mansoor ME, Shaun Lim WZ, Tan MH. ACS Synth Biol. 2019 Apr 19;8(4):708-723. doi: 10.1021/acssynbio.8b00168. Epub 2019 Mar 22. PubMed 30865830.
Backbone
  Vector backbone: pSEVA-331Bb
  Vector type: Bacterial Expression
Growth in bacteria
  Bacterial resistance: Chloramphenicol, 25 μg/mL
  Growth temperature: 37°C
  Growth strain: DH5alpha
  Copy number: High Copy
Gene/Insert
  Gene/Insert name: pSEVA-331Bb-8AG-GFP
  Species: Synthetic
  Mutation: AAA GAG GGG AAA
  Cloning method: Restriction Enzyme; 5′ cloning site Unknown (unknown if destroyed)
Terms and licenses: Academic/Nonprofit Terms; Industry Terms: Not Available to Industry
Depositor comments: Low expression
How to cite: MYMH 45 was a gift from Meng How Tan (Addgene plasmid # 138037 ; http://n2t.net/addgene:138037 ; RRID:Addgene_138037)
