[The description below was written by a language model from this plasmid's Addgene catalogue record and pLannotate feature annotations shown in this document.]
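Description:
MYMH 45 is a bacterial expression plasmid built on pSEVA-331Bb, a BioBrick-compatible version of a modular SEVA broad-host-range vector. According to the 3,831 nt annotated sequence, replication depends on the pBBR1 oriV together with its cognate Rep protein. This system, originally from Bordetella bronchiseptica, functions in many Gram-negative species. An incP oriT allows conjugative mobilisation into recipient hosts when transfer functions are supplied in trans. Selection is by chloramphenicol, conferred by the cat gene under its native promoter, and the record lists propagation in DH5alpha with a high copy number. Lambda t0 and rrnB T1 terminators flank the cargo region and insulate it from backbone transcription.

The payload, pSEVA-331Bb-8AG-GFP, lies between the BioBrick prefix and suffix and is a synthetic reporter cassette for measuring the strength of a ribosome binding site variant. Two lac operator sequences are annotated immediately after the prefix, which suggests a lac-regulated promoter region. However, no promoter is explicitly annotated or named, so its identity is not stated in the record. A fluorescent protein open reading frame of about 714 bp follows. The catalogue calls it GFP, while the automated annotation matched it to hfriFP, and the record does not resolve this discrepancy. The cassette ends with rrnB T1 and T7Te terminators. The altered RBS is recorded as a mutation and presumably lies in the short unannotated gap upstream of the reporter. The depositor notes that this variant gives low expression. The plasmid belongs to a toolkit of graded expression-control parts developed for Acetobacteraceae, in which reporter fluorescence is used to compare translation initiation strength across RBS variants.
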