Features (pLannotate 1.2.2; 14 found; start..end, strand, type, name):
      4..98      +  terminator     lambda t0 terminator: transcription terminator from phage lambda
    146..248     +  promoter       cat promoter: promoter of the E. coli cat gene encoding chloramphenicol acetyltransferase
    249..905     +  CDS            cat: CAT_ECOLX - Experimental evidence at protein level: Swiss-Prot protein existence level 1. This enzyme is an effector of chloramphenicol resistance in bacteria. From Escherichia coli. This protein is used as a marker in many commonly used cloning vectors, such as pACYC184.
   1057..1165    +  oriT           oriT: incP origin of transfer
   1176..1838    -  CDS            pBBR1 Rep: replication protein for the broad-host-range plasmid pBBR1 from Bordetella bronchiseptica
   1839..2610    -  rep_origin     pBBR1 oriV: replication origin of the broad-host-range plasmid pBBR1 from Bordetella bronchiseptica; requires the pBBR1 Rep protein for replication
   2725..2811    -  terminator     rrnB T1 terminator: Escherichia coli rrnB; transcription terminator T1 from the E. coli rrnB gene
   2850..2871    +  misc_feature   BioBrick prefix: BioBrick prefix for parts that do not start with "ATG"
   2874..2890    +  protein_bind   lac operator: The lac repressor binds to the lac operator to inhibit transcription in E. coli. This inhibition can be relieved by adding lactose or isopropyl-β-D-thiogalactopyranoside (IPTG). lac repressor encoded by lacI
   2897..2913    +  protein_bind   lac operator: The lac repressor binds to the lac operator to inhibit transcription in E. coli. This inhibition can be relieved by adding lactose or isopropyl-β-D-thiogalactopyranoside (IPTG). lac repressor encoded by lacI
   2953..3666    +  CDS            hfriFP: hfriFP is a fluorescent protein published in 2013, derived from Herbaspirillum frisingense.
   3689..3760    +  terminator     rrnB T1 terminator: transcription terminator T1 from the E. coli rrnB gene
   3776..3803    +  terminator     T7Te terminator: phage T7 early transcription terminator
   3810..3830    +  misc_feature   BioBrick suffix: universal suffix for all parts
>Addgene plasmid #138037 | MYMH 45 | addgene full sequence | sequence record 274863 | Addgene NGS Result
TTGGACTCCTGTTGATAGATCCAGTAATGACCTCAGAACTCCATCTGGATTTGTTCAGAACGCTCGGTTG
CCGCCGGGCGTTTTTTATTGGTGAGAATCCAGGGGTCCCCAATAATTACGATTTAAATTGGCGAAAATGA
GACGTTGATCGGCACGTAAGAGGTTCCAACTTTCACCATAATGAAATAAGATCACTACCGGGCGTATTTT
TTGAGTTATCGAGATTTTCAGGAGCTAAGGAAGCTAAAATGGAGAAAAAAATCACTGGATATACCACCGT
TGATATATCCCAATGGCATCGTAAAGAACATTTTGAGGCATTTCAGTCAGTTGCTCAATGTACCTATAAC
CAGACCGTTCAGCTGGATATTACGGCCTTTTTAAAGACCGTAAAGAAAAATAAGCACAAGTTTTATCCGG
CCTTTATTCACATTCTTGCCCGCCTGATGAATGCTCATCCGGAATTTCGTATGGCAATGAAAGACGGTGA
GCTGGTGATATGGGATAGTGTTCACCCTTGTTACACCGTTTTCCATGAGCAAACTGAAACGTTTTCATCG
CTCTGGAGTGAATACCACGACGATTTCCGGCAGTTTCTACACATATATTCGCAAGATGTGGCGTGTTACG
GTGAAAACCTGGCCTATTTCCCTAAAGGGTTTATTGAGAATATGTTTTTCGTCTCAGCCAATCCCTGGGT
GAGTTTCACCAGTTTTGATTTAAACGTGGCCAATATGGACAACTTCTTCGCCCCCGTTTTCACCATGGGC
AAATATTATACGCAAGGCGACAAGGTGCTGATGCCGCTGGCGATTCAGGTTCATCATGCCGTTTGTGATG
GCTTCCATGTCGGCAGAATGCTTAATGAATTACAACAGTACTGCGATGAGTGGCAGGGCGGGGCGTAATT
TGACTTTTGTCCTTTTCCGCTGCATAACCCTGCTTCGGGGTCATTATAGCGATTTTTTCGGTATATCCAT
CCTTTTTCGCACGATATACAGGATTTTGCCAAAGGGTTCGTGTAGACTTTCCTTGGTGTATCCAACGGCG
TCAGCCGGGCAGGATAGGTGAAGTAGGCCCACCCGCGAGCGGGTGTTCCTTCTTCACTGTCCCTTATTCG
CACCTGGCGGTGCTCAACGGGAATCCTGCTCTGCGAGGCTGGCCGTAGGCCGGCCCTACCGGCGCGGCAG
CGTTACCCGTGTCGGCGGCTCCAACGGCTCGCCATCGTCCAGAAAACACGGCTCATCGGGCATCGGCAGG
CGCTGCTGCCCGCGCCGTTCCCATTCCTCCGTTTCGGTCAAGGCTGGCAGGTCTGGTTCCATGCCCGGAA
TGCCGGGCTGGCTGGGCGGCTCCTCGCCGGGGCCGGTCGGTAGTTGCTGCTCGCCCGGATACAGGGTCGG
GATGCGGCGCAGGTCGCCATGCCCCAACAGCGATTCGTCCTGGTCGTCGTGATCAACCACCACGGCGGCA
CTGAACACCGACAGGCGCAACTGGTCGCGGGGCTGGCCCCACGCCACGCGGTCATTGACCACGTAGGCCG
ACACGGTGCCGGGGCCGTTGAGCTTCACGACGGAGATCCAGCGCTCGGCCACCAAGTCCTTGACTGCGTA
TTGGACCGTCCGCAAAGAACGTCCGATGAGCTTGGAAAGTGTCTTCTGGCTGACCACCACGGCGTTCTGG
TGGCCCATCTGCGCCACGAGGTGATGCAGCAGCATTGCCGCCGTGGGTTTCCTCGCAATAAGCCCGGCCC
ACGCCTCATGCGCTTTGCGTTCCGTTTGCACCCAGTGACCGGGCTTGTTCTTGGCTTGAATGCCGATTTC
TCTGGACTGCGTGGCCATGCTTATCTCCATGCGGTAGGGGTGCCGCACGGTTGCGGCACCATGCGCAATC
AGCTGCAACTTTTCGGCAGCGCGACAACAATTATGCGTTGCGTAAAAGTGGCAGTCAATTACAGATTTTC
TTTAACCTACGCAATGAGCTATTGCGGGGGGTGCCGCAATGAGCTGTTGCGTACCCCCCTTTTTTAAGTT
GTTGATTTTTAAGTCTTTCGCATTTCGCCCTATATCTAGTTCTTTGGTGCCCAAAGAAGGGCACCCCTGC
GGGGTTCCCCCACGCCTTCGGCGCGGCTCCCCCTCCGGCAAAAAGTGGCCCCTCCGGGGCTTGTTGATCG
ACTGCGCGGCCTTCGGCCTTGCCCAAGGTGGCGCTGCCCCCTTGGAACCCCCGCACTCGCCGCCGTGAGG
CTCGGGGGGCAGGCGGGCGGGCTTCGCCCTTCGACTGCCCCCACTCGCATAGGCTTGGGTCGTTCCAGGC
GCGTCAAGGCCAAGCCGCTGCGCGGTCGCTGCGCGAGCCTTGACCCGCCTTCCACTTGGTGTCCAACCGG
CAAGCGAAGCGCGCAGGCCGCAGGCCGGAGGCTTTTCCCCAGAGAAAATTAAAAAAATTGATGGGGCAAG
GCCGCAGGCCGCGCAGTTGGAGCCGGTGGGTATGTGGTCGAAGGCTGGGTAGCCGGTGGGCAATCCCTGT
GGTCAAGCTCGTGGGCAGGCGCAGCCTGTCCATCAGCTTGTCCAGCAGGGTTGTCCACGGGCCGAGCGAA
GCGAGCCAGCCGGTGGCCGCTCGCGGCCATCGTCCACATATCCACGGGCTGGCAAGGGAGCGCAGCGACC
GCGCAGGGCGAAGCCCGGAGAGCAAGCCCGTAGGGGGGGCGCGCCCAGCTGTCTAGGGCGGCGGATTTGT
CCTACTCAGGAGAGCGTTCACCGACAAACAACAGATAAAACGAAAGGCCCAGTCTTTCGACTGAGCCTTT
CGTTTTATTTGATGCCTTTAATTAAAGCGGATAACAATTTCACACAGGAGAATTCGCGGCCGCTTCTAGA
GAATTGTGAGCGGATAACAATTGACATTGTGAGCGGATAACAAGATACTGAGCACATACTAGAGAAAGAG
GGGAAATACTAGATGCGTAAAGGAGAAGAACTTTTCACTGGAGTTGTCCCAATTCTTGTTGAATTAGATG
GTGATGTTAATGGGCACAAATTTTCTGTCAGTGGAGAGGGTGAAGGTGATGCAACATACGGAAAACTTAC
CCTTAAATTTATTTGCACTACTGGAAAACTACCTGTTCCATGGCCAACACTTGTCACTACTTTCGGTTAT
GGTGTTCAATGCTTTGCGAGATACCCAGATCATATGAAACAGCATGACTTTTTCAAGAGTGCCATGCCCG
AAGGTTATGTACAGGAAAGAACTATATTTTTCAAAGATGACGGGAACTACAAGACACGTGCTGAAGTCAA
GTTTGAAGGTGATACCCTTGTTAATAGAATCGAGTTAAAAGGTATTGATTTTAAAGAAGATGGAAACATT
CTTGGACACAAATTGGAATACAACTATAACTCACACAATGTATACATCATGGCAGACAAACAAAAGAATG
GAATCAAAGTTAACTTCAAAATTAGACACAACATTGAAGATGGAAGCGTTCAACTAGCAGACCATTATCA
ACAAAATACTCCAATTGGCGATGGCCCTGTCCTTTTACCAGACAACCATTACCTGTCCACACAATCTGCC
CTTTCGAAAGATCCCAACGAAAAGAGAGACCACATGGTCCTTCTTGAGTTTGTAACAGCTGCTGGGATTA
CACATGGCATGGATGAACTATACAAATAATAATACTAGAGCCAGGCATCAAATAAAACGAAAGGCTCAGT
CGAAAGACTGGGCCTTTCGTTTTATCTGTTGTTTGTCGGTGAACGCTCTCTACTAGAGTCACACTGGCTC
ACCTTCGGGTGGGCCTTTCTGCGTTTATATACTAGTAGCGGCCGCTGCAGC
